Addgene plasmid #59551: pET28-ceRab5(1-208)
Purpose: makes 6x Fusion of Full length ceRab5
Depositing lab: David Lambright. Depositing organization: University of Massachusetts, Worcester. Publication: TBC-2 regulates RAB-5/RAB-7-mediated endosomal trafficking in Caenorhabditis elegans. Chotard L, Mishra AK, Sylvain MA, Tuck S, Lambright DG, Rocheleau CE. Mol Biol Cell. 2010 Jul 1;21(13):2285-96. doi: 10.1091/mbc.E09-11-0947. Epub 2010 May 12. PubMed 20462958.
Backbone
  Vector backbone: pET28
Growth in bacteria
  Bacterial resistance: Ampicillin, 100 μg/mL
  Growth temperature: 37°C
  Growth strain: DH5alpha
  Copy number: Unknown
Gene/Insert
  Gene/Insert name: 1-208
  Species: C. elegans (nematode)
  Tag / fusion protein: 6x His (N terminal on backbone)
Resource information
  A portion of this plasmid was derived from a plasmid made by: Christian Rocheleau McGill University
Terms and licenses: Academic/Nonprofit Terms; Industry Terms: Not Available to Industry
How to cite: pET28-ceRab5(1-208) was a gift from David Lambright (Addgene plasmid # 59551 ; http://n2t.net/addgene:59551 ; RRID:Addgene_59551)
