[The description below was written by a language model from this plasmid's Addgene catalogue record.]
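Description:
pET28-ceRab5(1-208) is a bacterial expression plasmid built on the pET28 backbone and carrying the coding region for residues 1-208 of Caenorhabditis elegans RAB-5, which the record describes as the full-length protein. The insert is fused to a 6x His tag supplied by the backbone at the N terminus, so the product is a His-tagged Rab5 GTPase suitable for immobilised metal affinity purification. pET-series vectors generally drive expression from a T7 promoter in E. coli hosts that supply T7 RNA polymerase, but the record gives no feature table, so the promoter, origin of replication and other regulatory elements are not explicitly stated for this construct, and the copy number is listed as unknown.

Selection is recorded as ampicillin. This is notable because standard pET28 vectors carry a kanamycin resistance marker. The backbone may therefore be a modified version, though the record does not explain the difference. The plasmid is propagated in a cloning strain (DH5alpha) rather than an expression strain.

Rab5 is a small GTPase that regulates early endosome function. The associated publication concerns how TBC-2 regulates RAB-5/RAB-7-mediated endosomal trafficking in C. elegans. This suggests the construct was used to produce recombinant RAB-5 for in vitro biochemical work, such as testing it as a substrate for a GTPase-activating protein, although the record itself states only that the plasmid makes the His-tagged fusion of full-length ceRab5. Part of the plasmid was derived from material made in another laboratory.
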