>Addgene plasmid #59551 | pET28-ceRab5(1-208) | addgene partial sequence | sequence record 95272 | T7 5'-TAATACGACTCACTATAGGG-3'
TTTTGTTTAACTTTAAGAAGGAGATATACCATGGGCCATCATCATCATCATCATGGATCCATGGCCGCCC
GAAACGCAGGAACCGCCCGGCCTGGAGGTCCAAACAGAACGTGCCAGTTCAAACTCGTTCTTCTCGGAGA
AAGTGCTGTAGGCAAATCATCTCTCGTATTGCGATTCGTCAAGGGACAATTTCACGAGTATCAGGAGTCG
ACTATAGGTGCTGCGTTCCTCACTCAAACTGTGTGCCTTGACGATGCAACAATTAAATTCGAAATCTGGG
ATACTGCAGGACAAGAAAGATATCATTCATTGGCACCAATGTACTATCGAGGAGCTCAAGCGGCTATTGT
TGTCTACGATATTACCAATCAAGAATCTTTCCAAAAAGCGAAAAATTGGGTAAAAGAACTGCAGCGACAG
GCATCTCCAAATATTGTGATGGCATTGGCTGGAAACAAGGCTGATGTTGCCAATAAGCGAACTGTTGAGT
ATGAAGAAGCTAATGCTTATGCTGAGGACAATGCTCTCTTGTTCATGGAGACATCTGCGAAGACCTCAAT
GAACGTGAACGATATTTTCATGGCAATAGCTAAAAAGTTGCCAATCGGACCAGCACAGGGTGAACCAACG
GGAACTGTCGATATGAACCAACCACAACAGCAACAAAAGGGTTCATGCTGTAAATAATAAGTGACTCGAC
AGATCCGGCTGCTAACAAAGCCCGAAAGGAAGCTGAGTTGGCTGCTGCCACCGCTGAGCAATAACTAGCA
TAACCCCTT
