>Addgene plasmid #59551 | pET28-ceRab5(1-208) | addgene partial sequence | sequence record 95273 | T7term 5'-GCTAGTTATTGCTCAGCGG-3'
AGCAGCCGGATCTGTCGAGTCACTTATTATTTACAGCATGAACCCTTTTGTTGCTGTTGTGGTTGGTTCA
TATCGACAGTTCCCGTTGGTTCACCCTGTGCTGGTCCGATTGGCAACTTTTTAGCTATTGCCATGAAAAT
ATCGTTCACGTTCATTGAGGTCTTCGCAGATGTCTCCATGAACAAGAGAGCATTGTCCTCAGCATAAGCA
TTAGCTTCTTCATACTCAACAGTTCGCTTATTGGCAACATCAGCCTTGTTTCCAGCCAATGCCATCACAA
TATTTGGAGATGCCTGTCGCTGCAGTTCTTTTACCCAATTTTTCGCTTTTTGGAAAGATTCTTGATTGGT
AATATCGTAGACAACAATAGCCGCTTGAGCTCCTCGATAGTACATTGGTGCCAATGAATGATATCTTTCT
TGTCCTGCAGTATCCCAGATTTCGAATTTAATTGTTGCATCGTCAAGGCACACAGTTTGAGTGAGGAACG
CAGCACCTATAGTCGACTCCTGATACTCGTGAAATTGTCCCTTGACGAATCGCAATACGAGAGATGATTT
GCCTACAGCACTTTCTCCGAGAAGAACGAGTTTGAACTGGCACGTTCTGTTTGGACCTCCAGGCCGGGCG
GTTCCTGCGTTTCGGGCGGCCATGGATCCATGATGATGATGATGATGGCCCATGGTATATCTCCTTCTTA
AAGTTAAACAAAATTATTTCTAGAGGGGAATTGTTATCCGCTCACAATTCCCCTATAGTGAGTCGTA
