>Addgene plasmid #59551 | pET28-ceRab5(1-208) | addgene partial sequence | sequence record 95274 | pGEX3 5'-CCGGGAGCTGCATGTGTCAGAGG-3'
CGCGCGAGGCAGCTGCGGTAAAGCTCATCAGCGTGGTCGTGAAGCGATTCACAGATGTCTGCCTGTTCAT
CCGCGTCCAGCTCGTTGAGTTTCTCCAGAAGCGTTAATGTCTGGCTTCTGATAAAGCGGGCCATGTTAAG
GGCGGTTTTTTCCTGTTTGGTCACTGATGCCTCCGTGTAAGGGGGATTTCTGTTCATGGGGGTAATGATA
CCGATGAAACGAGAGAGGATGCTCACGATACGGGTTACTGATGATGAACATGCCCGGTTACTGGAACGTT
GTGAGGGTAAACAACTGGCGGTATGGATGCGGCGGGACCAGAGAAAAATCACTCAGGGTCAATGCCAGCG
CTTCGTTAATACAGATGTAGGTGTTCCACAGGGTAGCCAGCAGCATCCTGCGATGCAGATCCGGAACATA
ATGGTGCAGGGCGCTGACTTCCGCGTTTCCAGACTTTACGAAACACGGAAACCGAAGACCATTCATGTTG
TTGCTCAGGTCGCAGACGTTTTGCAGCAGCAGTCGCTTCACGTTCGCTCGCGTATCGGTGATTCATTCTG
CTAACCAGTAAGGCAACCCCGCCAGCCTAGCCGGGTCCTCAACGACAGGAGCACGATCATGCGCACCCGT
GGCCAGGACCCAACGCTGCCCGAGATGCGCCGCGTGCGGCTGCTGGAGATGGCGGACGCGATGGATATGT
TCTGCCAAGGGTTGGTTTGCGCATTCACAGTTCTCCGCAAGAATTGATTGGCTCCAATTCTTGGAGTGGT
GAATCCGTTAGCGAGGTGCCGCCGGCTT
